>Addgene plasmid #210466 | SOX17-NLS-tdTomato-EPG | addgene full sequence | sequence record 419013 | Addgene NGS Result
GAGTCTAGAGGGCCCGTTTAAACCCGCTGATCAGCCTCGACTGTGCCTTCTAGTTGCCAGCCATCTGTTG
TTTGCCCCTCCCCCGTGCCTTCCTTGACCCTGGAAGGTGCCACTCCCACTGTCCTTTCCTAATAAAATGA
GGAAATTGCATCGCATTGTCTGAGTAGGTGTCATTCTATTCTGGGGGGTGGGGTGGGGCAGGACAGCAAG
GGGGAGGATTGGGAAGACAATAGCAGGCATGCTGGGGATGCGGTGGGCTCTATGGGCGGCCCTGTCCCTC
ATAAAAGTTTTGTTACTTTATAGAAGAAATTTTGAGTTTTTGTTTTTTTTAATAAATAAATAAACATAAA
TAAATTGTTTGTTGAATTTATTATTAGTATGTAAGTGTAAATATAATAAAACTTAATATCTATTCAAATT
AATAAATAAACCTCGATATACAGACCGATAAAACACATGCGTCAATTTTACACATGATTATCTTTAACGT
ACGTCACAATATGATTATCTTTCTAGGGTTAACAGGTCCCTGATCCGCCCCAGCCTGCAGGCCAGAAGCA
GTGTTACACACTTCCTGGAGGAGCTAAGGAAATCCTCAGACTCCTGGGTTTTTGTTGTTGCTGTTGTTGT
TTTTTAAAAGGTGTGTTGGCATATAATTTATGGTAATTTATTTTGTCTGCCACTTGAACAGTTTGGGGGG
GTGAGGTTTCATTTAAAATTTGTTCAGAGATTTGTTTCCCATAGTTGGATTGTCAAAACCCTATTTCCAA
GTTCAAGTTAACTAGCTTTGAATGTGTCCCAAAACAGCTTCCTCCATTTCCTGAAAGTTTATTGATCAAA
GAAATGTTGTCCTGGGTGTGTTTTTTCAATCTTCTAAAAAATAAAATCTGGAATCCTGCTTTTTTGCTCT
ACTAGTACCTCTGTCACACTAGTCTTATCAAAAACCAGTTCTTAAGATCAATGTTAAGTTTATTAGTTAA
TGTAAATTTCTCATCCTCGAAAAGGGTGAACATAAATGCCTTTAAGGAGTATATCTAAAAATAAACATTA
GGATATCTAAGTTTGATGTAATTGTTTCAGGAAGGAAAAAAGAAAAGCATTCTGGAATGAGCCTACTTCA
AGTAATCTTAGTTTCTAAAACTAACAGTTAATATTTTCAATTCCAGTATATCACTTTAAGTAGAAGGGGA
TGTCCAAGTAATTTTGGTTTTCTAACTGTTGAATCATAAGCTTGACCTGCCCCCAGAGGCTTTTTGGATG
TTTTTATCTGTGTTTTGCCATCTCTTTACACTCCTCGACATTCAGTTTACCTTAATCTTCACATTTTTAC
ACCTTGGGAAGTGGCAAGAATTCCATGTGAGCAAAAGGCCAGCAAAAGGCCAGGAACCGTAAAAAGGCCG
CGTTGCTGGCGTTTTTCCATAGGCTCCGCCCCCCTGACGAGCATCACGAAAATCGACGCTCAAGTCAGAG
GTGGCGAAACCCGACAGGACTATAAAGATACCAGGCGTTTCCCCCTGGAAGCTCCCTCGTGCGCTCTCCT
GTTCCGACCCTGCCGCTTACCGGATACCTGTCCGCCTTTCTCCCTTCGGGAAGCGTGGCGCTTTCTCATA
GCTCACGCTGTAGGTATCTCAGTTCGGTGTAGGTCGTTCGCTCCAAGCTGGGCTGTGTGCACGAACCCCC
CGTTCAGCCCGACCGCTGCGCCTTATCCGGTAACTATCGTCTTGAGTCCAACCCGGTAAGACACGACTTA
TCGCCACTGGCAGCAGCCACTGGTAACAGGATTAGCAGAGCGAGGTATGTAGGCGGTGCTACAGAGTTCT
TGAAGTGGTGGCCTAACTACGGCTACACTAGAAGAACAGTATTTGGTATCTGCGCTCTGCTGAAGCCAGT
TACCTTCGGAAAAAGAGTTGGTAGCTCTTGATCCGGCAAACAAACCACCGCTGGTAGCGGTGGTTTTTTT
GTTTGCAAGCAGCAGATTACGCGCAGAAAAAAAGGATCTCAAGAAGATCCTTTGATCTTTTCTACGGGGT
CTGACGCTCAGTGGAACGAAAACTCACGTTAAGGGATTTTGGTCATGAGATTATCAAAAAGGATCTTCAC
CTAGATCCTTTTAAATTAAAAATGAAGTTTTAAATCAATCTAAAGTATATATGAGTAAACTTGGTCTGAC
AGTTACCAATGCTTAATCAGTGAGGCACCTATCTCAGCGATCTGTCTATTTCGTTCATCCATAGTTGCCT
GACTCCCCGTCGTGTAGATAACTACGATACGGGAGGGCTTACCATCTGGCCCCAGTGCTGCAATGATACC
GCGAGACCCACGCTCACCGGCTCCAGATTTATCAGCAATAAACCAGCCAGCCGGAAGGGCCGAGCGCAGA
AGTGGTCCTGCAACTTTATCCGCCTCCATCCAGTCTATTAATTGTTGCCGGGAAGCTAGAGTAAGTAGTT
CGCCAGTTAATAGTTTGCGCAACGTTGTTGCCATTGCTACAGGCATCGTGGTGTCACGCTCGTCGTTTGG
TATGGCTTCATTCAGCTCCGGTTCCCAACGATCAAGGCGAGTTACATGATCCCCCATGTTGTGCAAAAAA
GCGGTTAGCTCCTTCGGTCCTCCGATCGTTGTCAGAAGTAAGTTGGCCGCAGTGTTATCACTCATGGTTA
TGGCAGCACTGCATAATTCTCTTACTGTCATGCCATCCGTAAGATGCTTTTCTGTGACTGGTGAGTACTC
AACCAAGTCATTCTGAGAATAGTGTATGCGGCGACCGAGTTGCTCTTGCCCGGCGTCAATACGGGATAAT
ACCGCGCCACATAGCAGAACTTTAAAAGTGCTCATCATTGGAAAACGTTCTTCGGGGCGAAAACTCTCAA
GGATCTTACCGCTGTTGAGATCCAGTTCGATGTAACCCACTCGTGCACCCAACTGATCTTCAGCATCTTT
TACTTTCACCAGCGTTTCTGGGTGAGCAAAAACAGGAAGGCAAAATGCCGCAAAAAAGGGAATAAGGGCG
ACACGGAAATGTTGAATACTCATACTCTTCCTTTTTCAATATTATTGAAGCATTTATCAGGGTTATTGTC
TCATGAGCGGATACATATTTGAATGTATTTAGAAAAATAAACAAATAGGGGTTCCGCGCACATTTCCCCG
AAAAGTGCCACCTGACGTCTAAGAAACCATTATTATCATGACATTAACCTATAAAAATAGGCGTATCACG
AGGCCCTTTCGTCGGCGCGGGTACCTGCAGGACCACCCCAACTACAAGTACCGGCCGCGGCGGCGCAAGC
AGGTGAAGCGGCTGAAGCGGGTGGAGGGCGGCTTCCTGCACGGCCTGGCTGAGCCGCAGGCGGCCGCGCT
GGGCCCCGAGGGCGGCCGCGTGGCCATGGACGGCCTGGGCCTCCAGTTCCCCGAGCAGGGCTTCCCCGCC
GGCCCGCCGCTGCTGCCTCCGCACATGGGCGGCCACTACCGCGACTGCCAGAGTCTGGGCGCGCCTCCGC
TCGACGGCTACCCGTTGCCCACGCCCGACACGTCCCCGCTGGACGGCGTGGACCCCGACCCGGCTTTCTT
CGCCGCCCCGATGCCCGGGGACTGCCCGGCGGCCGGCACCTACAGCTACGCGCAGGTCTCGGACTACGCT
GGCCCCCCGGAGCCTCCCGCCGGTCCCATGCACCCCCGACTCGGCCCAGAGCCCGCGGGTCCCTCGATTC
CGGGCCTCCTGGCGCCACCCAGCGCCCTTCACGTGTACTACGGCGCGATGGGCTCGCCCGGGGCGGGCGG
CGGGCGCGGCTTCCAGATGCAGCCGCAACACCAGCACCAGCACCAGCACCAGCACCACCCCCCGGGCCCC
GGACAGCCGTCGCCCCCTCCGGAGGCACTGCCCTGCCGGGACGGCACGGACCCCAGTCAGCCCGCCGAGC
TCCTCGGGGAGGTGGACCGCACGGAATTTGAACAGTATCTGCACTTCGTGTGCAAGCCTGAGATGGGCCT
CCCCTACCAGGGGCATGACTCCGGTGTGAATCTCCCCGACAGCCACGGGGCCATTTCCTCGGTGGTGTCC
GACGCCAGCTCCGCGGTATATTACTGCAACTATCCTGACGTGGCGACGAATTTTAGTCTACTGAAACAAG
CGGGAGACGTGGAGGAAAACCCTGGACCTATCGATGGTCCAAAAAAGAAGAGAAAGGTATTCGATGGTCC
AAAAAAGAAGAGAAAGGTATTCGATATGGTGAGCAAGGGCGAGGAGGTCATCAAAGAGTTCATGCGCTTC
AAGGTGCGCATGGAGGGCTCCATGAACGGCCACGAGTTCGAGATCGAGGGCGAGGGCGAGGGCCGCCCCT
ACGAGGGCACCCAGACCGCCAAGCTGAAGGTGACCAAGGGCGGCCCCCTGCCCTTCGCCTGGGACATCCT
GTCCCCCCAGTTCATGTACGGCTCCAAGGCGTACGTGAAGCACCCCGCCGACATCCCCGATTACAAGAAG
CTGTCCTTCCCCGAGGGCTTCAAGTGGGAGCGCGTGATGAACTTCGAGGACGGCGGTCTGGTGACCGTGA
CCCAGGACTCCTCCCTGCAGGACGGCACGCTGATCTACAAGGTGAAGATGCGCGGCACCAACTTCCCCCC
CGACGGCCCCGTAATGCAGAAGAAGACCATGGGCTGGGAGGCCTCCACCGAGCGCCTGTACCCCCGCGAC
GGCGTGCTGAAGGGCGAGATCCACCAGGCCCTGAAGCTGAAGGACGGCGGCCACTACCTGGTGGAGTTCA
AGACCATCTACATGGCCAAGAAGCCCGTGCAACTGCCCGGCTACTACTACGTGGACACCAAGCTGGACAT
CACCTCCCACAACGAGGACTACACCATCGTGGAACAGTACGAGCGCTCCGAGGGCCGCCACCACCTGTTC
CTGGGGCATGGCACCGGCAGCACCGGCAGCGGCAGCTCCGGCACCGCCTCCTCCGAGGACAACAACATGG
CCGTCATCAAAGAGTTCATGCGCTTCAAGGTGCGCATGGAGGGCTCCATGAACGGCCACGAGTTCGAGAT
CGAGGGCGAGGGCGAGGGCCGCCCCTACGAGGGCACCCAGACCGCCAAGCTGAAGGTGACCAAGGGCGGC
CCCCTGCCCTTCGCCTGGGACATCCTGTCCCCCCAGTTCATGTACGGCTCCAAGGCGTACGTGAAGCACC
CCGCCGACATCCCCGATTACAAGAAGCTGTCCTTCCCCGAGGGCTTCAAGTGGGAGCGCGTGATGAACTT
CGAGGACGGCGGTCTGGTGACCGTGACCCAGGACTCCTCCCTGCAGGACGGCACGCTGATCTACAAGGTG
AAGATGCGCGGCACCAACTTCCCCCCCGACGGCCCCGTAATGCAGAAGAAGACCATGGGCTGGGAGGCCT
CCACCGAGCGCCTGTACCCCCGCGACGGCGTGCTGAAGGGCGAGATCCACCAGGCCCTGAAGCTGAAGGA
CGGCGGCCGCTACCTGGTGGAGTTCAAGACCATCTACATGGCCAAGAAGCCCGTGCAACTGCCCGGCTAC
TACTACGTGGACACCAAGCTGGACATCACCTCCCACAACGAGGACTACACCATCGTGGAACAGTACGAGC
GCTCCGAGGGCCGCCACCACCTGTTCCTGTACGGCATGGACGAGCTGTACAAGTAAGTCGACCTTAACCC
TAGAAAGATAGTCTGCGTAAAATTGACGCATGCATTCTTGAAATATTGCTCTCTCTTTCTAAATAGCGCG
AATCCGTCGCTGTGCATTTAGGACATCTCAGTCGCCGCTTGGAGCTCCCGTGAGGCGTGCTTGTCAATGC
GGTAAGTGTCACTGATTTTGAACTATAACGACCGCGTGAGTCAAAATGACGCATGATTATCTTTTACGTG
ACTTTTAAGATTTAACTCATACGATAATTATATTGTTATTTCATGTTCTACTTACGTGATAACTTATTAT
ATATATATTTTCTTGTTATAGATATCAGGGACAGCCATCATCAACTTTGTATAGAAAAGTTGGGCTCCGG
TGCCCGTCAGTGGGCAGAGCGCACATCGCCCACAGTCCCCGAGAAGTTGGGGGGAGGGGTCGGCAATTGA
ACCGGTGCCTAGAGAAGGTGGCGCGGGGTAAACTGGGAAAGTGATGTCGTGTACTGGCTCCGCCTTTTTC
CCGAGGGTGGGGGAGAACCGTATATAAGTGCAGTAGTCGCCGTGAACGTTCTTTTTCGCAACGGGTTTGC
CGCCAGAACACAGGTAAGTGCCGTGTGTGGTTCCCGCGGGCCTGGCCTCTTTACGGGTTATGGCCCTTGC
GTGCCTTGAATTACTTCCACCTGGCTGCAGTACGTGATTCTTGATCCCGAGCTTCGGGTTGGAAGTGGGT
GGGAGAGTTCGAGGCCTTGCGCTTAAGGAGCCCCTTCGCCTCGTGCTTGAGTTGAGGCCTGGCCTGGGCG
CTGGGGCCGCCGCGTGCGAATCTGGTGGCACCTTCGCGCCTGTCTCGCTGCTTTCGATAAGTCTCTAGCC
ATTTAAAATTTTTGATGACCTGCTGCGACGCTTTTTTTCTGGCAAGATAGTCTTGTAAATGCGGGCCAAG
ATCTGCACACTGGTATTTCGGTTTTTGGGGCCGCGGGCGGCGACGGGGCCCGTGCGTCCCAGCGCACATG
TTCGGCGAGGCGGGGCCTGCGAGCGCGGCCACCGAGAATCGGACGGGGGTAGTCTCAAGCTGGCCGGCCT
GCTCTGGTGCCTGGTCTCGCGCCGCCGTGTATCGCCCCGCCCTGGGCGGCAAGGCTGGCCCGGTCGGCAC
CAGTTGCGTGAGCGGAAAGATGGCCGCTTCCCGGCCCTGCTGCAGGGAGCTCAAAATGGAGGACGCGGCG
CTCGGGAGAGCGGGCGGGTGAGTCACCCACACAAAGGAAAAGGGCCTTTCCGTCCTCAGCCGTCGCTTCA
TGTGACTCCACGGAGTACCGGGCGCCGTCCAGGCACCTCGATTAGTTCTCGAGCTTTTGGAGTACGTCGT
CTTTAGGTTGGGGGGAGGGGTTTTATGCGATGGAGTTTCCCCACACTGAGTGGGTGGAGACTGAAGTTAG
GCCAGCTTGGCACTTGATGTAATTCTCCTTGGAATTTGCCCTTTTTGAGTTTGGATCTTGGTTCATTCTC
AAGCCTCAGACAGTGGTTCAAAGTTTTTTTCTTCCATTTCAGGTGTCGTGAAAGCTTACCATGACCGAGT
ACAAGCCCACGGTGCGCCTCGCCACCCGCGACGACGTCCCCAGGGCCGTACGCACCCTCGCCGCCGCGTT
CGCCGACTACCCCGCCACGCGCCACACCGTCGATCCGGACCGCCACATCGAGCGGGTCACCGAGCTGCAA
GAACTCTTCCTCACGCGCGTCGGGCTCGACATCGGCAAGGTGTGGGTCGCGGACGACGGCGCCGCGGTGG
CGGTCTGGACCACGCCGGAGAGCGTCGAAGCGGGGGCGGTGTTCGCCGAGATCGGCCCGCGCATGGCCGA
GTTGAGCGGTTCCCGGCTGGCCGCGCAGCAACAGATGGAAGGCCTCCTGGCGCCGCACCGGCCCAAGGAG
CCCGCGTGGTTCCTGGCCACCGTCGGCGTCTCGCCCGACCACCAGGGCAAGGGTCTGGGCAGCGCCGTCG
TGCTCCCCGGAGTGGAGGCGGCCGAGCGCGCCGGGGTGCCCGCCTTCCTGGAGACCTCCGCGCCCCACAA
CCTCCCCTTCTACGAGCGGCTCGGCTTCACCGTCACCGCCGACGTCGAGGTGCCCGAAGGACCGCGCACC
TGGTGCATGACCCGCAAGCCCGGTGCCGCTAGCGCCACTAACTTCTCCCTGTTGAAACAAGCAGGGGATG
TCGAAGAGAATCCCGGGCCAATGGTGAGCAAGGGCGAGGAGCTGTTCACCGGGGTGGTGCCCATCCTGGT
CGAGCTGGACGGCGACGTAAACGGCCACAAGTTCAGCGTGTCCGGCGAGGGCGAGGGCGATGCCACCTAC
GGCAAGCTGACCCTGAAGTTCATCTGCACCACCGGCAAGCTGCCCGTGCCCTGGCCCACCCTCGTGACCA
CCCTGACCTACGGCGTGCAGTGCTTCAGCCGCTACCCCGACCACATGAAGCAGCACGACTTCTTCAAGTC
CGCCATGCCCGAAGGCTACGTCCAGGAGCGCACCATCTTCTTCAAGGACGACGGCAACTACAAGACCCGC
GCCGAGGTGAAGTTCGAGGGCGACACCCTGGTGAACCGCATCGAGCTGAAGGGCATCGACTTCAAGGAGG
ACGGCAACATCCTGGGGCACAAGCTGGAGTACAACTACAACAGCCACAACGTCTATATCATGGCCGACAA
GCAGAAGAACGGCATCAAGGTGAACTTCAAGATCCGCCACAACATCGAGGACGGCAGCGTGCAGCTCGCC
GACCACTACCAGCAGAACACCCCCATCGGCGACGGCCCCGTGCTGCTGCCCGACAACCACTACCTGAGCA
CCCAGTCCGCCCTGAGCAAAGACCCCAACGAGAAGCGCGATCACATGGTCCTGCTGGAGTTCGTGACCGC
CGCCGGGATCACTCTCGGCATGGACGAGCTGTACAAGTAACTC
Features (pLannotate 1.2.2; 14 found; start..end, strand, type, name):
     41..265     +  polyA_signal   bGH poly(A) signal: bovine growth hormone polyadenylation signal
   1414..2002    -  rep_origin     ori: high-copy-number ColE1/pMB1/pBR322/pUC origin of replication
   2173..3033    -  CDS            AmpR: β-lactamase; bla; confers resistance to ampicillin, carbenicillin, and related antibiotics
   3034..3138    -  promoter       AmpR promoter: bla
   3221..4102    +  CDS            SOX17 (fragment): SOX17_HUMAN - Experimental evidence at protein level: Swiss-Prot protein existence level 1. Acts as transcription regulator that binds target promoter DNA and bends the DNA. Binds to the sequences 5'-AACAAT-'3 or 5'- AACAAAG-3'. Modulates transcriptional regulation via WNT3A. Inhibits Wnt signaling. Promotes degradation of activated CTNNB1. Plays a key role in the regulation of embryonic development. Required for normal development of the definitive gut endoderm. Required for normal looping of the embryonic heart tube. Plays an important role in embryonic and postnatal vascular development, in
   4169..4189    +  CDS            SV40 NLS: nuclear localization signal of SV40 (simian virus 40) large T antigen
   4199..4219    +  CDS            SV40 NLS: nuclear localization signal of SV40 (simian virus 40) large T antigen
   4226..5655    +  CDS            tdTomato (fragment): tandem dimeric (pseudo-monomeric) derivative of DsRed (Shaner et al., 2004) mammalian codon-optimized
   5992..6012    +  protein_bind   attB4: mutant version of attB; core recombination site for the Gateway® BP reaction BP Clonase™
   6032..6243    +  promoter       EF-1α core promoter: core promoter for human elongation factor EF-1α
   6244..6353    +  intron         EF-1α intron A (fragment): intron upstream of the start codon of human EF-1α
   6979..7182    +  intron         EF-1α intron A: truncated intron upstream of the start codon of human EF-1α
   7201..7797    +  CDS            PuroR (fragment): puromycin N-acetyltransferase; pac from Streptomyces; confers resistance to puromycin
   7861..8580    +  CDS            EGFP: the original enhanced GFP (Yang et al., 1996) mammalian codon-optimized
