[The description below was written by a language model from this plasmid's Addgene catalogue record and pLannotate feature annotations shown in this document.]
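Description:
SOX17-NLS-tdTomato-EPG is a homology-directed repair donor plasmid built on the pUC19 backbone and used alongside CRISPR cutting to knock a nuclear-localised tdTomato reporter into the human SOX17 locus. It is propagated in E. coli as a high-copy plasmid through the ColE1/pUC origin and selected with ampicillin via the β-lactamase gene and its native promoter. It has no elements for viral packaging or episomal maintenance in mammalian cells, which fits its role as a transfected repair template.

The payload begins with a fragment of the human SOX17 coding sequence, which presumably forms part of the upstream homology arm. This is followed by two copies of the SV40 large T antigen nuclear localisation signal and the tdTomato coding sequence, so that red nuclear fluorescence reports SOX17 expression after correct integration. The short stretch between SOX17 and the NLS sequences is not annotated, so the record does not show how the reporter is joined to the SOX17 reading frame. Downstream sits the "EPG" selection cassette: the EF-1α core promoter with intron A drives puromycin N-acetyltransferase followed by EGFP, ending in the bovine growth hormone polyadenylation signal, which lies just across the circular sequence origin. The gap between PuroR and EGFP is also unannotated. A short attB4-like site is detected ahead of the EF-1α promoter. The downstream homology arm is not annotated, though the unannotated region after the poly(A) signal could hold it.

Puromycin resistance and green fluorescence allow enrichment of targeted cells. The associated work describes scarless genome editing of human pluripotent stem cells using orthogonal selective reporters, which suggests the cassette is removed later, although the record does not state the mechanism.
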