Addgene plasmid #210466: SOX17-NLS-tdTomato-EPG
Purpose: Donor plasmid for knock-in NLS-tdTomato into the human SOX17 locus
Depositing lab: Kai Wang. Publication: Protocol for scarless genome editing of human pluripotent stem cell based on orthogonal selective reporters. Zhao Y, Pan Z, Hong Z, Sun M, Hong Y, Peng X, Li X, Wang X, Wang K. STAR Protoc. 2024 May 23;5(2):103084. doi: 10.1016/j.xpro.2024.103084. PubMed 38787727.
Backbone
  Vector backbone: pUC19
  Backbone manufacturer: Joachim Messing laboratory
  Vector type: CRISPR
Growth in bacteria
  Bacterial resistance: Ampicillin, 100 μg/mL
  Growth temperature: 37°C
  Growth strain: DH5alpha
  Copy number: High Copy
Gene/Insert
  Gene/Insert name: SOX17 homologous recombination arms with a NLS-tdTomato and EF1alpha-drived puromycin-EGFP selection cassette
  Species: H. sapiens (human)
  Insert size (bp): 1683
  Entrez Gene: SOX17 (a.k.a. VUR3)
  Cloning method: Gibson Cloning
Terms and licenses: Academic/Nonprofit Terms; Industry Terms: Not Available to Industry
How to cite: SOX17-NLS-tdTomato-EPG was a gift from Kai Wang (Addgene plasmid # 210466 ; http://n2t.net/addgene:210466 ; RRID:Addgene_210466)
